>Addgene plasmid #76067 | FGFR1 gRNA (BRDN0001145494) | addgene full sequence | sequence record 185118 | Addgene Assembled Sequence
CCCGGGTGCAAAGATGGATAAAGTTTTAAACAGAGAGGAATCTTTGCAGCTAATGGACCTTCTAGGTCTT
GAAAGGAGTGGGAATTGGCTCCGGTGCCCGTCAGTGGGCAGAGCGCACATCGCCCACAGTCCCCGAGAAG
TTGGGGGGAGGGGTCGGCAATTGATCCGGTGCCTAGAGAAGGTGGCGCGGGGTAAACTGGGAAAGTGATG
TCGTGTACTGGCTCCGCCTTTTTCCCGAGGGTGGGGGAGAACCGTATATAAGTGCAGTAGTCGCCGTGAA
CGTTCTTTTTCGCAACGGGTTTGCCGCCAGAACACAGGTAAGTGCCGTGTGTGGTTCCCGCGGGCCTGGC
CTCTTTACGGGTTATGGCCCTTGCGTGCCTTGAATTACTTCCACCTGGCTGCAGTACGTGATTCTTGATC
CCGAGCTTCGGGTTGGAAGTGGGTGGGAGAGTTCGAGGCCTTGCGCTTAAGGAGCCCCTTCGCCTCGTGC
TTGAGTTGAGGCCTGGCCTGGGCGCTGGGGCCGCCGCGTGCGAATCTGGTGGCACCTTCGCGCCTGTCTC
GCTGCTTTCGATAAGTCTCTAGCCATTTAAAATTTTTGATGACCTGCTGCGACGCTTTTTTTCTGGCAAG
ATAGTCTTGTAAATGCGGGCCAAGATCTGCACACTGGTATTTCGGTTTTTGGGGCCGCGGGCGGCGACGG
GGCCCGTGCGTCCCAGCGCACATGTTCGGCGAGGCGGGGCCTGCGAGCGCGGCCACCGAGAATCGGACGG
GGGTAGTCTCAAGCTGGCCGGCCTGCTCTGGTGCCTGGCCTCGCGCCGCCGTGTATCGCCCCGCCCTGGG
CGGCAAGGCTGGCCCGGTCGGCACCAGTTGCGTGAGCGGAAAGATGGCCGCTTCCCGGCCCTGCTGCAGG
GAGCTCAAAATGGAGGACGCGGCGCTCGGGAGAGCGGGCGGGTGAGTCACCCACACAAAGGAAAAGGGCC
TTTCCGTCCTCAGCCGTCGCTTCATGTGACTCCACGGAGTACCGGGCGCCGTCCAGGCACCTCGATTAGT
TCTCGAGCTTTTGGAGTACGTCGTCTTTAGGTTGGGGGGAGGGGTTTTATGCGATGGAGTTTCCCCACAC
TGAGTGGGTGGAGACTGAAGTTAGGCCAGCTTGGCACTTGATGTAATTCTCCTTGGAATTTGCCCTTTTT
GAGTTTGGATCTTGGTTCATTCTCAAGCCTCAGACAGTGGTTCAAAGTTTTTTTCTTCCATTTCAGGTGT
CGTGACGTACGGCCACCATGACCGAGTACAAGCCCACGGTGCGCCTCGCCACCCGCGACGACGTCCCCAG
GGCCGTACGCACCCTCGCCGCCGCGTTCGCCGACTACCCCGCCACGCGCCACACCGTCGATCCGGACCGC
CACATCGAGCGGGTCACCGAGCTGCAAGAACTCTTCCTCACGCGCGTCGGGCTCGACATCGGCAAGGTGT
GGGTCGCGGACGACGGCGCCGCCGTGGCGGTCTGGACCACGCCGGAGAGCGTCGAAGCGGGGGCGGTGTT
CGCCGAGATCGGCCCGCGCATGGCCGAGTTGAGCGGTTCCCGGCTGGCCGCGCAGCAACAGATGGAAGGC
CTCCTGGCGCCGCACCGGCCCAAGGAGCCCGCGTGGTTCCTGGCCACCGTCGGAGTCTCGCCCGACCACC
AGGGCAAGGGTCTGGGCAGCGCCGTCGTGCTCCCCGGAGTGGAGGCGGCCGAGCGCGCCGGGGTGCCCGC
CTTCCTGGAGACCTCCGCGCCCCGCAACCTCCCCTTCTACGAGCGGCTCGGCTTCACCGTCACCGCCGAC
GTCGAGGTGCCCGAAGGACCGCGCACCTGGTGCATGACCCGCAAGCCCGGTGCCTGAACGCGTTAAGTCG
ACAATCAACCTCTGGATTACAAAATTTGTGAAAGATTGACTGGTATTCTTAACTATGTTGCTCCTTTTAC
GCTATGTGGATACGCTGCTTTAATGCCTTTGTATCATGCTATTGCTTCCCGTATGGCTTTCATTTTCTCC
TCCTTGTATAAATCCTGGTTGCTGTCTCTTTATGAGGAGTTGTGGCCCGTTGTCAGGCAACGTGGCGTGG
TGTGCACTGTGTTTGCTGACGCAACCCCCACTGGTTGGGGCATTGCCACCACCTGTCAGCTCCTTTCCGG
GACTTTCGCTTTCCCCCTCCCTATTGCCACGGCGGAACTCATCGCCGCCTGCCTTGCCCGCTGCTGGACA
GGGGCTCGGCTGTTGGGCACTGACAATTCCGTGGTGTTGTCGGGGAAATCATCGTCCTTTCCTTGGCTGC
TCGCCTGTGTTGCCACCTGGATTCTGCGCGGGACGTCCTTCTGCTACGTCCCTTCGGCCCTCAATCCAGC
GGACCTTCCTTCCCGCGGCCTGCTGCCGGCTCTGCGGCCTCTTCCGCGTCTTCGCCTTCGCCCTCAGACG
AGTCGGATCTCCCTTTGGGCCGCCTCCCCGCGTCGACTTTAAGACCAATGACTTACAAGGCAGCTGTAGA
TCTTAGCCACTTTTTAAAAGAAAAGGGGGGACTGGAAGGGCTAATTCACTCCCAACGAAGACAAGATCTG
CTTTTTGCTTGTACTGGGTCTCTCTGGTTAGACCAGATCTGAGCCTGGGAGCTCTCTGGCTAACTAGGGA
ACCCACTGCTTAAGCCTCAATAAAGCTTGCCTTGAGTGCTTCAAGTAGTGTGTGCCCGTCTGTTGTGTGA
CTCTGGTAACTAGAGATCCCTCAGACCCTTTTAGTCAGTGTGGAAAATCTCTAGCAGTACGTATAGTAGT
TCATGTCATCTTATTATTCAGTATTTATAACTTGCAAAGAAATGAATATCAGAGAGTGAGAGGAACTTGT
TTATTGCAGCTTATAATGGTTACAAATAAAGCAATAGCATCACAAATTTCACAAATAAAGCATTTTTTTC
ACTGCATTCTAGTTGTGGTTTGTCCAAACTCATCAATGTATCTTATCATGTCTGGCTCTAGCTATCCCGC
CCCTAACTCCGCCCATCCCGCCCCTAACTCCGCCCAGTTCCGCCCATTCTCCGCCCCATGGCTGACTAAT
TTTTTTTATTTATGCAGAGGCCGAGGCCGCCTCGGCCTCTGAGCTATTCCAGAAGTAGTGAGGAGGCTTT
TTTGGAGGCCTAGGGACGTACCCAATTCGCCCTATAGTGAGTCGTATTACGCGCGCTCACTGGCCGTCGT
TTTACAACGTCGTGACTGGGAAAACCCTGGCGTTACCCAACTTAATCGCCTTGCAGCACATCCCCCTTTC
GCCAGCTGGCGTAATAGCGAAGAGGCCCGCACCGATCGCCCTTCCCAACAGTTGCGCAGCCTGAATGGCG
AATGGG
[124 nt withheld, positions 3367-3490]
C
[91 nt withheld, positions 3492-3582]
A
[49 nt withheld, positions 3584-3632]
CCTTTGACGTTGGAGTCCACGTTCTTT
[37 nt withheld, positions 3660-3696]
ACCCTATCTCGGTCTATTCTTTTGATTTATAAGGGATTTTGCCGATTTCGGCCTATTGGTTAAAAAATGA
GCTGATTTAACAAAAATTTAACGCGAATTTTAACAAAATATTAACGCTTACAATTTAGGTGGCACTTTTC
GGGGAAATGTGCGCGGAACCCCTATTTGTTTATTTTTCTAAATACATTCAAATATGTATCCGCTCATGAG
ACAATAACCCTGATAAATGCTTCAATAATATTGAAAAAGGAAGAGTATGAGTATTCAACATTTCCGTGTC
GCCCTTATTCCCTTTTTTGCGGCATTTTGCCTTCCTGTTTTTGCTCACCCAGAAACGCTGGTGAAAGTAA
AAGATGCTGAAGATCAGTTGGGTGCACGAGTGGGTTACATCGAACTGGATCTCAACAGCGGTAAGATCCT
TGAGAGTTTTCGCCCCGAAGAACGTTTTCCAATGATGAGCACTTTTAAAGTTCTGCTATGTGGCGCGGTA
TTATCCCGTATTGACGCCGGGCAAGAGCAACTCGGTCGCCGCATACACTATTCTCAGAATGACTTGGTTG
AGTACTCACCAGTCACAGAAAAGCATCTTACGGATGGCATGACAGTAAGAGAATTATGCAGTGCTGCCAT
AACCATGAGTGATAACACTGCGGCCAACTTACTTCTGACAACGATCGGAGGACCGAAGGAGCTAACCGCT
TTTTTGCACAACATGGGGGATCATGTAACTCGCCTTGATCGTTGGGAACCGGAGCTGAATGAAGCCATAC
CAAACGACGAGCGTGACACCACGATGCCTGTAGCAATGGCAACAACGTTGCGCAAACTATTAACTGGCGA
ACTACTTACTCTAGCTTCCCGGCAACAATTAATAGACTGGATGGAGGCGGATAAAGTTGCAGGACCACTT
CTGCGCTCGGCCCTTCCGGCTGGCTGGTTTATTGCTGATAAATCTGGAGCCGGTGAGCGTGGGTCTCGCG
GTATCATTGCAGCACTGGGGCCAGATGGTAAGCCCTCCCGTATCGTAGTTATCTACACGACGGGGAGTCA
GGCAACTATGGATGAACGAAATAGACAGATCGCTGAGATAGGTGCCTCACTGATTAAGCATTGGTAACTG
TCAGACCAAGTTTACTCATATATACTTTAGATTGATTTAAAACTTCATTTTTAATTTAAAAGGATCTAGG
TGAAGATCCTTTTTGATAATCTCATGACCAAAATCCCTTAACGTGAGTTTTCGTTCCACTGAGCGTCAGA
CCCCGTAGAAAAGATCAAAGGATCTTCTTGAGATCCTTTTTTTCTGCGCGTAATCTGCTGCTTGCAAACA
AAAAAACCACCGCTACCAGCGGTGGTTTGTTTGCCGGATCAAGAGCTACCAACTCTTTTTCCGAAGGTAA
CTGGCTTCAGCAGAGCGCAGATACCAAATACTGTTCTTCTAGTGTAGCCGTAGTTAGGCCACCACTTCAA
GAACTCTGTAGCACCGCCTACATACCTCGCTCTGCTAATCCTGTTACCAGTGGCTGCTGCCAGTGGCGAT
AAGTCGTGTCTTACCGGGTTGGACTCAAGACGATAGTTACCGGATAAGGCGCAGCGGTCGGGCTGAACGG
GGGGTTCGTGCACACAGCCCAGCTTGGAGCGAACGACCTACACCGAACTGAGATACCTACAGCGTGAGCT
ATGAGAAAGCGCCACGCTTCCCGAAGGGAGAAAGGCGGACAGGTATCCGGTAAGCGGCAGGGTCGGAACA
GGAGAGCGCACGAGGGAGCTTCCAGGGGGAAACGCCTGGTATCTTTATAGTCCTGTCGGGTTTCGCCACC
TCTGACTTGAGCGTCGATTTTTGTGATGCTCGTCAGGGGGGCGGAGCCTATGGAAAAACGCCAGCAACGC
GGCCTTTTTACGGTTCCTGGCCTTTTGCTGGCCTTTTGCTCACATGTTCTTTCCTGCGTTATCCCCTGAT
TCTGTGGATAACCGTATTACCGCCTTTGAGTGAGCTGATACCGCTCGCCGCAGCCGAACGACCGAGCGCA
GCGAGTCAGTGAGCGAGGAAGCGGAAGAGCGCCCAATACGCAAACCGCCTCTCCCCGCGCGTTGGCCGAT
TCATTAATGCAGCTGGCACGACAGGTTTCCCGACTGGAAAGCGGGCAGTGAGCGCAACGCAATTAATGTG
AGTTAGCTCACTCATTAGGCACCCCAGGCTTTACACTTTATGCTTCCGGCTCGTATGTTGTGTGGAATTG
TGAGCGGATAACAATTTCACACAGGAAACAGCTATGACCATGATTACGCCAAGCGCGCAATTAACCCTCA
CTAAAGGGAACAAAAGCTGGAGCTGCAAGCTTAATGTAGTCTTATGCAATACTCTTGTAGTCTTGCAACA
TGGTAACGATGAGTTAGCAACATGCCTTACAAGGAGAGAAAAAGCACCGTGCATGCCGATTGGTGGAAGT
AAGGTGGTACGATCGTGCCTTATTAGGAAGGCAACAGACGGGTCTGACATGGATTGGACGAACCACTGAA
TTGCCGCATTGCAGAGATATTGTATTTAAGTGCCTAGCTCGATACATAAACGGGTCTCTCTGGTTAGACC
AGATCTGAGCCTGGGAGCTCTCTGGCTAACTAGGGAACCCACTGCTTAAGCCTCAATAAAGCTTGCCTTG
AGTGCTTCAAGTAGTGTGTGCCCGTCTGTTGTGTGACTCTGGTAACTAGAGATCCCTCAGACCCTTTTAG
TCAGTGTGGAAAATCTCTAGCAGTGGCGCCCGAACAGGGACTTGAAAGCGAAAGGGAAACCAGAGGAGCT
CTCTCGACGCAGGACTCGGCTTGCTGAAGCGCGCACGGCAAGAGGCGAGGGGCGGCGACTGGTGAGTACG
CCAAAAATTTTGACTAGCGGAGGCTAGAAGGAGAGAGATGGGTGCGAGAGCGTCAGTATTAAGCGGGGGA
GAATTAGATCGCGATGGGAAAAAATTCGGTTAAGGCCAGGGGGAAAGAAAAAATATAAATTAAAACATAT
AGTATGGGCAAGCAGGGAGCTAGAACGATTCGCAGTTAATCCTGGCCTGTTAGAAACATCAGAAGGCTGT
AGACAAATACTGGGACAGCTACAACCATCCCTTCAGACAGGATCAGAAGAACTTAGATCATTATATAATA
CAGTAGCAACCCTCTATTGTGTGCATCAAAGGATAGAGATAAAAGACACCAAGGAAGCTTTAGACAAGAT
AGAGGAAGAGCAAAACAAAAGTAAGACCACCGCACAGCAAGCGGCCGCTGATCTTCAGACCTGGAGGAGG
AGATATGAGGGACAATTGGAGAAGTGAATTATATAAATATAAAGTAGTAAAAATTGAACCATTAGGAGTA
GCACCCACCAAGGCAAAGAGAAGAGTGGTGCAGAGAGAAAAAAGAGCAGTGGGAATAGGAGCTTTGTTCC
TTGGGTTCTTGGGAGCAGCAGGAAGCACTATGGGCGCAGCGTCAATGACGCTGACGGTACAGGCCAGACA
ATTATTGTCTGGTATAGTGCAGCAGCAGAACAATTTGCTGAGGGCTATTGAGGCGCAACAGCATCTGTTG
CAACTCACAGTCTGGGGCATCAAGCAGCTCCAGGCAAGAATCCTGGCTGTGGAAAGATACCTAAAGGATC
AACAGCTCCTGGGGATTTGGGGTTGCTCTGGAAAACTCATTTGCACCACTGCTGTGCCTTGGAATGCTAG
TTGGAGTAATAAATCTCTGGAACAGATTTGGAATCACACGACCTGGATGGAGTGGGACAGAGAAATTAAC
AATTACACAAGCTTAATACACTCCTTAATTGAAGAATCGCAAAACCAGCAAGAAAAGAATGAACAAGAAT
TATTGGAATTAGATAAATGGGCAAGTTTGTGGAATTGGTTTAACATAACAAATTGGCTGTGGTATATAAA
ATTATTCATAATGATAGTAGGAGGCTTGGTAGGTTTAAGAATAGTTTTTGCTGTACTTTCTATAGTGAAT
AGAGTTAGGCAGGGATATTCACCATTATCGTTTCAGACCCACCTCCCAACCCCGAGGGGACCCAGAGAGG
GCCTATTTCCCATGATTCCTTCATATTTGCATATACGATACAAGGCTGTTAGAGAGATAATTAGAATTAA
TTTGACTGTAAACACAAAGATATTAGTACAAAATACGTGACGTAGAAAGTAATAATTTCTTGGGTAGTTT
GCAGTTTTAAAATTATGTTTTAAAATGGACTATCATATGCTTACCGTAACTTGAAAGTATTTCGATTTCT
TGGCTTTATATATCTTGTGGAAAGGACGAAACACCGCTGGTCTTAGGCAAACCCCTGTTTTAGAGCTAGA
AATAGCAAGTTAAAATAAGGCTAGTCCGTTATCAACTTGAAAAAGTGGCACCGAGTCGGTGCTTTTTTAA
GCTTGGCGTAACTAGATCTTGAGACAAATGGCAGTATTCATCCACAATTTTAAAAGAAAAGGGGGGATTG
GGGGGTACAGTGCAGGGGAAAGAATAGTAGACATAATAGCAACAGACATACAAACTAAAGAATTACAAAA
ACAAATTACAAAAATTCAAAATTTTCGGGTTTATTACAGGGACAGCAGAGATCCACTTTGGCGCCGGCTC
GAGGGGG
Features (pLannotate 1.2.2; 29 found; start..end, strand, type, name):
     14..80      +  CDS            small t antigen (fragment): SV40 (simian virus 40) small t antigen
    106..317     +  promoter       EF-1α core promoter: core promoter for human elongation factor EF-1α
    318..1256    +  intron         EF-1α intron A: intron upstream of the start codon of human EF-1α
   1278..1877    +  CDS            PuroR (fragment): puromycin N-acetyltransferase; pac from Streptomyces; confers resistance to puromycin
   1893..2481    +  misc_feature   WPRE: woodchuck hepatitis virus posttranscriptional regulatory element
   2532..2551    +  misc_feature   cPPT/CTS (fragment): central polypurine tract and central termination sequence of HIV-1
   2553..2786    +  LTR            3' LTR (ΔU3): self-inactivating 3' long terminal repeat (LTR) from HIV-1
   2864..2985    +  polyA_signal   SV40 poly(A) signal: SV40 polyadenylation signal
   3025..3160    +  rep_origin     SV40 ori: SV40 origin of replication
   3181..3199    -  promoter       T7 promoter: promoter for bacteriophage T7 RNA polymerase
   3207..3362    +  CDS            lacZα (fragment): LacZα fragment of β-galactosidase; lacZ fragment
   3367..3795    +  rep_origin     f1 ori (sequence partly withheld): f1 bacteriophage origin of replication; arrow indicates direction of (+) strand synthesis
   3848..3952    +  promoter       AmpR promoter: bla
   3953..4813    +  CDS            AmpR: β-lactamase; bla; confers resistance to ampicillin, carbenicillin, and related antibiotics
   4984..5572    +  rep_origin     ori: high-copy-number ColE1/pMB1/pBR322/pUC origin of replication
   5755..5847    +  CDS            lacI (fragment): lac repressor; lacI; The lac repressor binds to the lac operator to inhibit transcription in E. coli. This inhibition can be relieved by adding lactose or isopropyl-β-D-thiogalactopyranoside (IPTG).
   5860..5881    +  protein_bind   CAP binding site: CAP binding activates transcription in the presence of cAMP. E. coli catabolite activator protein
   5896..5926    +  promoter       lac promoter: promoter for the E. coli lac operon
   5934..5950    +  protein_bind   lac operator: The lac repressor binds to the lac operator to inhibit transcription in E. coli. This inhibition can be relieved by adding lactose or isopropyl-β-D-thiogalactopyranoside (IPTG). lac repressor encoded by lacI
   5995..6013    +  promoter       T3 promoter: promoter for bacteriophage T3 RNA polymerase
   6041..6267    +  promoter       RSV promoter: Rous sarcoma virus enhancer/promoter
   6268..6448    +  LTR            5' LTR (truncated): truncated 5' long terminal repeat (LTR) from HIV-1
   6495..6620    +  misc_feature   HIV-1 Ψ: packaging signal of human immunodeficiency virus type 1
   6604..6967    +  CDS            HIV-1 gag (fragment): gag protein from human immunodeficiency virus 1; gag
   7113..7346    +  misc_feature   RRE: The Rev response element (RRE) of HIV-1 allows for Rev-dependent mRNA export from the nucleus to the cytoplasm.
   7723..7749    +  CDS            Rev (fragment): human immunodeficiency virus 1 (HIV-1) Rev protein; rev; enhances nuclear export of unspliced and incompletely spliced viral mRNAs
   7753..7993    +  promoter       U6 promoter: RNA polymerase III promoter for human U6 snRNA
   8023..8098    +  misc_RNA       gRNA scaffold: guide RNA scaffold for the Streptococcus pyogenes CRISPR/Cas9 system
   8154..8271    +  misc_feature   cPPT/CTS: central polypurine tract and central termination sequence of HIV-1
