[The description below was written by a language model from this plasmid's Addgene catalogue record and pLannotate feature annotations shown in this document.]
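Description:
FGFR1 gRNA (BRDN0001145494) is a third-generation lentiviral CRISPR guide plasmid built on the lentiGuide-Puro backbone and designed to deliver a single guide RNA against human FGFR1, the fibroblast growth factor receptor 1 kinase. The 8.3 kb plasmid is propagated in E. coli from a high-copy ColE1/pUC-type origin with ampicillin (β-lactamase) selection. The backbone also carries an f1 origin, an SV40 origin and poly(A) signal, and remnants of lac and T7/T3 cloning-vector sequence.

The viral transfer cassette begins with an RSV promoter fused to a truncated HIV-1 5' LTR, which makes genomic RNA production in packaging cells Tat-independent. This is followed by the Ψ packaging signal with a gag fragment, the Rev response element for nuclear export, and a cPPT/CTS that aids nuclear import. It ends in a ΔU3 self-inactivating 3' LTR.

Within this frame, a human U6 RNA polymerase III promoter drives the FGFR1 spacer joined to the Streptococcus pyogenes Cas9 guide scaffold. A separate EF-1α promoter, with its intron A, expresses puromycin N-acetyltransferase for selection of transduced mammalian cells, and a WPRE enhances transcript expression.

The depositors note that the guide was designed against multiple FGFR1 RefSeq transcript variants. The plasmid does not encode Cas9, so it must be paired with a separate Cas9 vector such as lentiCas9-Blast or used in cells that already express Cas9. It corresponds to a guide from a human kinome gRNA library built with optimized sgRNA design rules, and is suited to FGFR1 knockout experiments. The cloning method is not recorded.
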