Addgene plasmid #76067: FGFR1 gRNA (BRDN0001145494)
Purpose: 3rd generation lentiviral gRNA plasmid targeting human FGFR1
Depositing lab: John Doench & David Root. Depositing organization: Broad Institute. Publication: Optimized sgRNA design to maximize activity and minimize off-target effects of CRISPR-Cas9. Doench JG, Fusi N, Sullender M, Hegde M, Vaimberg EW, Donovan KF, Smith I, Tothova Z, Wilen C, Orchard R, Virgin HW, Listgarten J, Root DE. Nat Biotechnol. 2016 Jan 18. doi: 10.1038/nbt.3437. PubMed 26780180.
Backbone
  Vector backbone: lentiGuide-Puro
  Backbone manufacturer: Zhang Lab (Addgene plasmid # 52963)
  Vector type: Mammalian Expression, Lentiviral, CRISPR
  Selectable markers: Puromycin
Growth in bacteria
  Bacterial resistance: Ampicillin, 100 μg/mL
  Growth temperature: 37°C
  Growth strain: DH5alpha
  Copy number: High Copy
Gene/Insert
  Gene/Insert name: FGFR1 (alt names: FGFR1; NM_001174063.1)
  gRNA/shRNA sequence: CTGGTCTTAGGCAAACCCCT
  Species: H. sapiens (human)
  Entrez Gene: FGFR1 (a.k.a. BFGFR, CD331, CEK, ECCL, FGFBR, FGFR-1, FLG, FLT-2, FLT2, HBGFR, HH2, HRTFDS, KAL2, N-SAM, OGD, bFGF-R-1)
  Promoter: hU6
  Cloning method: Unknown
  Sequencing primers: 5′ U6-F; 3′ pS2-R
Terms and licenses: Academic/Nonprofit Terms; Industry Terms: Not Available to Industry
Depositor comments: The gRNA was designed to target the following Genbank reference sequence(s): NM_001174063.1,NM_001174064.1,NM_001174065.1,NM_001174066.1,NM_001174067.1,NM_015850.3,NM_023105.2,NM_023106.2,NM_023110.2. Note that this plasmid does NOT contain Cas9. It should be used in conjunction with lentiCas9-Blast (Addgene #52962) or otherwise with cell lines already expressing Cas9. Browse the full kinome gRNA library at http://www.addgene.org/pooled-library/broadgpp-human-kinome/ or visit http://www.broadinstitute.org/rnai/public/ for detailed protocols and information.
How to cite: FGFR1 gRNA (BRDN0001145494) was a gift from John Doench & David Root (Addgene plasmid # 76067 ; http://n2t.net/addgene:76067 ; RRID:Addgene_76067)
