>Addgene plasmid #76067 | FGFR1 gRNA (BRDN0001145494) | depositor partial sequence | sequence record 143527 | Target Sequence
CTGGTCTTAGGCAAACCCCT
