>Addgene plasmid #76067 | FGFR1 gRNA (BRDN0001145494) | addgene partial sequence | sequence record 185117 | hU6-F
CGTAGAAAGTAATAATTTCTTGGGTAGTTTGCAGTTTTAAAATTATGTTTTAAAATGGACTATCATATGC
TTACCGTAACTTGAAAGTATTTCGATTTCTTGGCTTTATATATCTTGTGGAAAGGACGAAACACCGCTGG
TCTTAGGCAAACCCCTGTTTTAGAGCTAGAAATAGCAAGTTAAAATAAGGCTAGTCCGTTATCAACTTGA
AAAAGTGGCACCGAGTCGGTGCTTTTTTAAGCTTGGCGTAACTAGATCTTGAGACAAATGGCAGTATTCA
TCCACAATTTTAAAAGAAAAGGGGGGATTGGGGGGTACAGTGCAGGGGAAAGAATAGTAGACATAATAGC
AACAGACATACAAACTAAAGAATTACAAAAACAAATTACAAAAATTCAAAATTTTCGGGTTTATTACAGG
GACAGCAGAGATCCACTTTGGCGCCGGCTCGAGGGGGCCCGGGTGCAAAGATGGATAAAGTTTTAAACAG
AGAGGAATCTTTGCAGCTAATGGACCTTCTAGGTCTTGAAAGGAGTGGGAATTGGCTCCGGTGCCCGTCA
GTGGGCAGAG
